Addgene plasmid #215680: pMS59
Purpose: Cas9 + guide plasmid targeting ChrI split hygromycinR landing pad
Depositing lab: Patrick Phillips. Depositing organization: University of Oregon. Publication: Expansion of the split hygromycin toolkit for transgene insertion in Caenorhabditis elegans. Moerdyk-Schauwecker MJ, Jahahn EK, Munoz ZI, Robinson KJ, Phillips PC. MicroPubl Biol. 2024 Jan 29;2024:10.17912/micropub.biology.001091. doi: 10.17912/micropub.biology.001091. eCollection 2024. PubMed 38351905.
Backbone
  Vector backbone: pDD162
  Vector type: Worm Expression, CRISPR
Growth in bacteria
  Bacterial resistance: Ampicillin, 100 μg/mL
  Growth temperature: 37°C
  Growth strain: DH5alpha
  Copy number: High Copy
Gene/Insert
  Gene/Insert name: eef-1A.1p::Cas9 + U6p::GTTTGAGTAGAGCACTCAGG (alt name: eft-3p::Cas9 + U6p::GTTTGAGTAGAGCACTCAGG)
  gRNA/shRNA sequence: GTTTGAGTAGAGCACTCAGG
  Species: Synthetic
Terms and licenses: Academic/Nonprofit Terms; Industry Terms: Not Available to Industry
How to cite: pMS59 was a gift from Patrick Phillips (Addgene plasmid # 215680 ; http://n2t.net/addgene:215680 ; RRID:Addgene_215680)
