[The description below was written by a language model from this plasmid's Addgene catalogue record and pLannotate feature annotations shown in this document.]
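Description:
pMS59 is a Caenorhabditis elegans CRISPR plasmid built on the pDD162 backbone that supplies both Cas9 and a single guide RNA from one vector. It is about 8.1 kb, is maintained in E. coli at high copy through a ColE1/pUC-type origin, and is selected with ampicillin via the β-lactamase gene and its native promoter. Short remnants of lacZα, the pBR322 bom region and rop are also annotated; these are backbone leftovers rather than functional parts.

The payload consists of two expression units. In the first, the eft-3 (eef-1A.1) promoter, from the worm elongation factor 1α gene, drives Streptococcus pyogenes Cas9 that has been codon optimized for C. elegans and carries synthetic introns, with the tbb-2 terminator closing the unit. This cassette is flanked by attB4 and attB3 Gateway sites, a trace of how the parent vector was assembled. In the second unit, the C. elegans U6 snRNA promoter (from R07E5.16) directs RNA polymerase III transcription of a 20-nucleotide spacer fused to the S. pyogenes guide RNA scaffold. The spacer sits in the short unannotated gap between the promoter and the scaffold.

According to the record, the guide targets the split hygromycin-resistance landing pad on chromosome I. The plasmid belongs to a toolkit for transgene insertion, in which a Cas9 cut at the landing pad allows integration of a transgene. The "split" naming suggests that correct insertion reconstitutes a functional hygromycin resistance gene for selection, although the record does not spell this mechanism out. The repair template is not part of this plasmid and would be provided separately.
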