Features (pLannotate 1.2.2; 14 found; start..end, strand, type, name):
    171..759     +  rep_origin     ori: high-copy-number ColE1/pMB1/pBR322/pUC origin of replication
    941..961     +  protein_bind   attB4: mutant version of attB; core recombination site for the Gateway® BP reaction BP Clonase™
    962..1561    +  promoter       eft-3 promoter: eft-3; promoter for the C. elegans elongation factor 1α gene (Mitrovich and Anderson, 2000)
   1578..5834    +  CDS            Cas9: S. pyogenes Cas9, codon optimized for C. elegans with synthetic introns
   5912..6235    +  terminator     tbb-2 terminator: tbb-2; transcription terminator for the C. elegans tubulin beta-2 gene
   6239..6259    -  protein_bind   attB3: mutant version of attB; core recombination site for the Gateway® BP reaction BP Clonase™
   6263..6304    +  CDS            lacZα (fragment): LacZα fragment of β-galactosidase; lacZ fragment
   6304..6653    +  promoter       CeU6 promoter: promoter for the C. elegans R07E5.16 U6 snRNA gene (Dickinson et al., 2013)
   6674..6749    +  misc_RNA       gRNA scaffold: guide RNA scaffold for the Streptococcus pyogenes CRISPR/Cas9 system
   6764..6830    +  CDS            lacZα (fragment): LacZα fragment of β-galactosidase; lacZ fragment
   6836..6935    -  misc_feature   bom (fragment): basis of mobility region from pBR322
   7037..7072    -  CDS            rop (fragment): Rop protein, which maintains plasmids at low copy number; rop
   7167..7271    +  promoter       AmpR promoter: bla
   7272..8132    +  CDS            AmpR: β-lactamase; bla; confers resistance to ampicillin, carbenicillin, and related antibiotics
>Addgene plasmid #215680 | pMS59 | addgene full sequence | sequence record 426499 | Addgene NGS Result
CTGTCAGACCAAGTTTACTCATATATACTTTAGATTGATTTAAAACTTCATTTTTAATTTAAAAGGATCT
AGGTGAAGATCCTTTTTGATAATCTCATGACCAAAATCCCTTAACGTGAGTTTTCGTTCCACTGAGCGTC
AGACCCCGTAGAAAAGATCAAAGGATCTTCTTGAGATCCTTTTTTTCTGCGCGTAATCTGCTGCTTGCAA
ACAAAAAAACCACCGCTACCAGCGGTGGTTTGTTTGCCGGATCAAGAGCTACCAACTCTTTTTCCGAAGG
TAACTGGCTTCAGCAGAGCGCAGATACCAAATACTGTTCTTCTAGTGTAGCCGTAGTTAGGCCACCACTT
CAAGAACTCTGTAGCACCGCCTACATACCTCGCTCTGCTAATCCTGTTACCAGTGGCTGCTGCCAGTGGC
GATAAGTCGTGTCTTACCGGGTTGGACTCAAGACGATAGTTACCGGATAAGGCGCAGCGGTCGGGCTGAA
CGGGGGGTTCGTGCACACAGCCCAGCTTGGAGCGAACGACCTACACCGAACTGAGATACCTACAGCGTGA
GCTATGAGAAAGCGCCACGCTTCCCGAAGGGAGAAAGGCGGACAGGTATCCGGTAAGCGGCAGGGTCGGA
ACAGGAGAGCGCACGAGGGAGCTTCCAGGGGGAAACGCCTGGTATCTTTATAGTCCTGTCGGGTTTCGCC
ACCTCTGACTTGAGCGTCGATTTTTGTGATGCTCGTCAGGGGGGCGGAGCCTATGGAAAAACGCCAGCAA
CGCGGCCTTTTTACGGTTCCTGGTCTTTTGCTGGCCTTTTGCTCACATGTTCTTTCCTGCGTTATCCCCT
GATTCTGTGGATAACCGTATTACCGCCTTTGAGTGAGCTGATACCAGCGGATAACAATTTCACACAGGAA
ACAGCTATGACCATGATTACGCCAAGCTATCAACTTTGTATAGAAAAGTTGGCACCTTTGGTCTTTTATT
GTCAACTTCCATTGGTTCTTCCATTGTTTCTGTTAAATTAATGAATTTTTCATAAAATAAAGACATTATA
CAATATAAAAATGAAGAATTTATTGAAAATAAACTGCCAGAGAGAAAAAGTATGCAACACTCCCGCCGAG
AGTGTTTGAAATGGTGTACGGTACATTTTCGTGCTAGGAGTTAGATGTGCAGGCAGCAACGAGAGGGGGA
GAGATTTTTTTGGGCCTTGTGAAATTAACGTGAGTTTTCTGGTCATCTGACTAATCATGTTGGTTTTTTG
TTGGTTTATTTTGTTTTTATCTTTGTTTTTATCCAGATTAGGAAATTTAAATTTTATGAATTTATAATGA
GGTCAAACATTCAGTCCCAGCGTTTTTCCTGTTCTCACTGTTTAGTCGAATTTTTATTTTAGGCTTTCAA
CAAATGTTCTAACTGTCTTATTTGTGACCTCACTTTTTATATTTTTTTAATTTTTAAAAATATTAGAAGT
TTCTAGGATAATTTTTTCGACTTTTATTCTCTCTACCGTCCGCACTCTTCTTACTTTTAAATTAAATTGT
TTTTTTTTCAGTTGGGAAACACTTTGCTCTAGAAAAAATGGACAAAAAATACAGCATCGGCCTTGACATC
GGAACGAACTCCGTCGGATGGGCCGTCATCACCGACGAGTACAAGGTCCCATCCAAGAAGTTCAAGGTCC
TCGGAAACACCGACCGTCACTCCATCAAGAAGAACCTCATCGGAGCCCTCCTCTTCGACTCCGGAGAGAC
CGCCGAGGCCACCCGTCTCAAGCGTACCGCCCGTCGTCGTTACACCCGTCGTAAGAACCGTATCTGCTAC
CTCCAAGAGATCTTCTCCAACGAGATGGCCAAGGTCGACGACTCCTTCTTCCACCGTCTCGAGGAGTCCT
TCCTCGTCGAGGAGGACAAGAAGCACGAGCGTCACCCAATCTTCGGAAACATCGTCGACGAGGTCGCCTA
CCACGAGAAGTACCCAACCATCTACCACCTCCGTAAGAAGCTCGTCGACTCCACCGACAAGGCCGACCTC
CGTCTCATCTACCTCGCCCTCGCCCACATGATCAAGTTCCGTGGACACTTCCTCATCGAGGGAGACCTCA
ACCCAGACAACTCCGACGTCGACAAGCTCTTCATCCAACTCGTCCAAACCTACAACCAACTCTTCGAGGA
GAACCCAATCAACGCCTCCGGAGTCGACGCCAAGGCCATCCTCTCCGCCCGTCTCTCCAAGTCCCGTCGT
CTCGAGAACCTCATCGCCCAACTCCCAGGAGAGAAGAAGAACGGACTCTTCGGAAACCTCATCGCCCTCT
CCCTCGGACTCACCCCAAACTTCAAGTCCAACTTCGACCTCGCCGAGGACGCCAAGCTCCAACTCTCCAA
GGACACCTACGACGACGACCTCGACAACCTCCTCGCCCAAATCGGAGACCAATACGCCGACCTCTTCCTC
GCCGCCAAGAACCTCTCCGACGCCATCCTCCTCTCCGACATCCTCCGTGTCAACACCGAGATCACCAAGG
CCCCACTCTCCGCCTCCATGATCAAGCGTTACGACGAGCACCACCAAGACCTCACCCTCCTCAAGGCCCT
CGTCCGTCAACAACTCCCAGAGAAGTACAAGGTAAGTTTAAACATATATATACTAACTAACCCTGATTAT
TTAAATTTTCAGGAGATCTTCTTCGACCAATCCAAGAACGGATACGCCGGATACATCGACGGAGGAGCCT
CCCAAGAGGAGTTCTACAAGTTCATCAAGCCAATCCTCGAGAAGATGGACGGAACCGAGGAGCTCCTCGT
CAAGCTCAACCGTGAGGACCTCCTCCGTAAGCAACGTACCTTCGACAACGGATCCATCCCACACCAAATC
CACCTCGGAGAGCTCCACGCCATCCTCCGTCGTCAAGAGGACTTCTACCCATTCCTCAAGGACAACCGTG
AGAAGATCGAGAAGATCCTCACCTTCCGTATCCCATACTACGTCGGACCACTCGCCCGTGGAAACTCCCG
TTTCGCCTGGATGACCCGTAAGTCCGAGGAGACCATCACCCCATGGAACTTCGAGGAGGTCGTCGACAAG
GGAGCCTCCGCCCAATCCTTCATCGAGCGTATGACCAACTTCGACAAGAACCTCCCAAACGAGAAGGTCC
TCCCAAAGCACTCCCTCCTCTACGAGTACTTCACCGTCTACAACGAGCTCACCAAGGTCAAGTACGTCAC
CGAGGGAATGCGTAAGCCAGCCTTCCTCTCCGGAGAGCAAAAGAAGGCCATCGTCGACCTCCTCTTCAAG
ACCAACCGTAAGGTCACCGTCAAGCAACTCAAGGAGGACTACTTCAAGAAGATCGAGTGCTTCGACTCCG
TCGAGATCTCCGGAGTCGAGGACCGTTTCAACGCCTCCCTCGGAACCTACCACGACCTCCTCAAGATCAT
CAAGGACAAGGACTTCCTCGACAACGAGGAGAACGAGGACATCCTCGAGGACATCGTCCTCACCCTCACC
CTCTTCGAGGACCGTGAGATGATCGAGGAGCGTCTCAAGACCTACGCCCACCTCTTCGACGACAAGGTCA
TGAAGCAGCTTAAGCGTCGTCGTTACACCGGATGGGGACGTCTCTCCCGTAAGCTCATCAACGGAATCCG
TGACAAGCAATCCGGAAAGACCATCCTCGACTTCCTCAAGTCCGACGGATTCGCCAACCGTAACTTCATG
CAACTCATCCACGACGACTCCCTCACCTTCAAGGTAAGTTTAAACAGTTCGGTACTAACTAACCATACAT
ATTTAAATTTTCAGGAGGACATCCAAAAGGCCCAAGTCTCCGGACAAGGAGACTCCCTCCACGAGCACAT
CGCCAACCTCGCCGGATCCCCAGCCATCAAGAAGGGAATCCTCCAAACCGTCAAGGTCGTCGACGAGCTC
GTCAAGGTCATGGGACGTCACAAGCCAGAGAACATCGTCATCGAGATGGCCCGTGAGAACCAAACCACCC
AAAAGGGACAAAAGAACTCCCGTGAGCGTATGAAGCGTATCGAGGAGGGAATCAAGGAGCTCGGATCCCA
AATCCTCAAGGAGCACCCAGTCGAGAACACCCAACTCCAAAACGAGAAGCTCTACCTCTACTACCTCCAA
AACGGACGTGACATGTACGTCGACCAAGAGCTCGACATCAACCGTCTCTCCGACTACGACGTCGACCACA
TCGTCCCACAATCCTTCCTCAAGGACGACTCCATCGACAACAAGGTCCTCACCCGTTCCGACAAGAACCG
TGGAAAGTCCGACAACGTCCCATCCGAGGAGGTCGTCAAGAAGATGAAGAACTACTGGCGTCAACTCCTC
AACGCCAAGCTCATCACCCAACGTAAGTTCGACAACCTCACCAAGGCTGAGCGTGGAGGACTCTCCGAGC
TCGACAAGGCCGGATTCATCAAGCGTCAACTCGTCGAGACCCGTCAAATCACCAAGCACGTCGCCCAAAT
CCTCGACTCCCGTATGAACACCAAGTACGACGAGAACGACAAGCTCATCCGTGAGGTCAAGGTCATCACC
CTCAAGTCCAAGCTCGTCTCCGACTTCCGTAAGGACTTCCAATTCTACAAGGTCCGTGAGATCAACAACT
ACCACCACGCCCACGACGCCTACCTCAACGCCGTAGTAGGAACCGCCCTCATCAAGAAGTACCCAAAGCT
CGAGTCCGAGTTCGTCTACGGAGACTACAAGGTCTACGACGTCCGTAAGATGATCGCCAAGTCCGAGCAA
GAGATCGGAAAGGCCACCGCCAAGTACTTCTTCTACTCCAACATCATGAACTTCTTCAAGGTAAGTTTAA
ACATGATTTTACTAACTAACTAATCTGATTTAAATTTTCAGACCGAGATCACCCTCGCCAACGGAGAGAT
CCGTAAGCGTCCACTCATCGAGACCAACGGAGAGACCGGAGAGATCGTCTGGGACAAGGGACGTGACTTC
GCCACAGTCCGTAAGGTCCTCTCCATGCCACAAGTCAACATCGTCAAGAAGACCGAGGTCCAAACCGGAG
GATTCTCCAAGGAGTCCATCCTCCCAAAGCGTAACTCCGACAAGCTCATCGCCCGTAAGAAGGACTGGGA
CCCAAAGAAGTACGGAGGATTCGACTCCCCAACCGTCGCCTACTCCGTCCTCGTCGTCGCCAAGGTCGAG
AAGGGAAAGTCCAAGAAGCTCAAGTCCGTCAAGGAGCTCCTCGGAATCACCATCATGGAGCGTTCCTCCT
TCGAGAAGAACCCAATCGACTTCCTCGAGGCCAAGGGATACAAGGAGGTCAAGAAGGACCTCATCATCAA
GCTCCCAAAGTACTCCCTCTTCGAGCTCGAGAACGGACGTAAGCGTATGCTCGCCTCCGCCGGAGAGCTC
CAAAAGGGAAACGAGCTCGCCCTCCCATCCAAGTACGTCAACTTCCTCTACCTCGCCTCCCACTACGAGA
AGCTCAAGGGATCCCCAGAGGACAACGAGCAAAAGCAACTCTTCGTCGAGCAACACAAGCACTACCTCGA
CGAGATCATCGAGCAAATCTCCGAGTTCTCCAAGCGTGTCATCCTCGCCGACGCCAACCTCGACAAGGTC
CTCTCCGCCTACAACAAGCACCGTGACAAGCCAATCCGTGAGCAAGCCGAGAACATCATCCACCTCTTCA
CCCTCACCAACCTCGGAGCCCCAGCCGCCTTCAAGTACTTCGACACCACCATCGACCGTAAGCGTTACAC
CTCCACCAAGGAGGTCCTCGACGCCACCCTCATCCACCAATCCATCACCGGACTCTACGAGACCCGTATC
GACCTCTCCCAACTCGGAGGAGACGGAGGATCCGGACCACCAAAGAAGAAGCGTAAGGTCTACCCATACG
ACGTCCCAGACTACGCCTAAACTAGTGATAAATGCAAAATCCTTTCAAGCATTCCCTTCTTCTCTATCAC
TCTTCTTTCTTTTTGTCAAAAAATTCTCTCGCTAATTTATTTGCTTTTTTAATGTTATTATTTTATGACT
TTTTATAGTCACTGAAAAGTTTGCATCTGAGTGAAGTGAATGCTATCAAAATGTGATTCTGTCTGATGTA
CTTTCACAATCTCTCTTCAATTCCATTTTGAAGTGCTTTAAACCCGAAAGGTTGAGAAAAATGCGAGCGC
TCAAATATTTGTATTGTGTTCGTTGAGTGACCCAACAAAAAGAGGAAACTTTATTGTGCCGCCAAGAAAA
AAGTCTCACAACTTTATTATACATAGTTGATAATTCACTGGCCGTCGTTTTACAACGTCGTGACTGGGAA
AACCAAAAAAAACTAGCAATAAAGGAATAAAAAACTGTACACCTTAAAGGCGCACACTCTGTTTTGCAAA
TTTTATTTTTAGTTGTGAATTTTCTGCTGAGACCTGAAAATAGCAACTTTAGTACTACTATAATTTGTCA
ACCTTTTCAAAAAAAGCATGCAATTTTTGAGAAACTCTTATAAAAGCTATTATTAAAAAAACACCTTTTT
TCCAAAATTATTCCACAAAAAATATGTTATGAAATGCCTACACCCTCTCACACACACTCTTTATACTACT
CTGTCAAACTCACGAGATGTCTGCCGCCTCTTGTGTTGCCCCTATATAAACACCTCCTATTGCGAGATGT
CTTGTTTGAGTAGAGCACTCAGGGTTTTAGAGCTAGAAATAGCAAGTTAAAATAAGGCTAGTCCGTTATC
AACTTGAAAAAGTGGCACCGAGTCGGTGCTTTTTGTGAAATTTCTGGCGTAATAGCGAAGAGGCCCGCAC
CGATCGCCCTTCCCAACAGTTGCGCAGCCTGAATGGCGAATGGCGCCTGATGCGGTATTTTCTCCTTACG
CATCTGTGCGGTATTTCACACCGCATATGGTGCACTCTCAGTGCAATCTGCTCTGATGCCGCATAGTTAA
GCCAGCCCCGACACCCGCCAACACCCGCTGACGCGCCCTGACGGGCTTGTCTGCTCCCGGCATCCGCTTA
CAGACAAGCTGTGACCGTCTCCGGGAGCTGCATGTGTCAGAGGTTTTCACCGTCATCACCGAAACGCGCG
AGACGAAAGGGCCTCGTGATACGCCTATTTTTATAGGTTAATGTCATGATAATAATGGTTTCTTAGACGT
CAGGTGGCACTTTTCGGGGAAATGTGCGCGGAACCCCTATTTGTTTATTTTTCTAAATACATTCAAATAT
GTATCCGCTCATGAGACAATAACCCTGATAAATGCTTCAATAATATTGAAAAAGGAAGAGTATGAGTATT
CAACATTTCCGTGTCGCCCTTATTCCCTTTTTTGCGGCATTTTGCCTTCCTGTTTTTGCTCACCCAGAAA
CGCTGGTGAAAGTAAAAGATGCTGAAGATCAGTTGGGTGCACGAGTGGGTTACATCGAACTGGATCTCAA
CAGCGGTAAGATCCTTGAGAGTTTTCGCCCCGAAGAACGTTTTCCAATGATGAGCACTTTTAAAGTTCTG
CTATGTGGCGCGGTATTATCCCGTATTGACGCCGGGCAAGAGCAACTCGGTCGCCGCATACACTATTCTC
AGAATGACTTGGTTGAGTACTCACCAGTCACAGAAAAGCATCTTACGGATGGCATGACAGTAAGAGAATT
ATGCAGTGCTGCCATAACCATGAGTGATAACACTGCGGCCAACTTACTTCTGACAACGATCGGAGGACCG
AAGGAGCTAACCGCTTTTTTGCACAACATGGGGGATCATGTAACTCGCCTTGATCGTTGGGAACCGGAGC
TGAATGAAGCCATACCAAACGACGAGCGTGACACCACGATGCCTGTAGCAATGGCAACAACGTTGCGCAA
ACTATTAACTGGCGAACTACTTACTCTAGCTTCCCGGCAACAATTAATAGACTGGATGGAGGCGGATAAA
GTTGCAGGACCACTTCTGCGCTCGGCCCTTCCGGCTGGCTGGTTTATTGCTGATAAATCTGGAGCCGGTG
AGCGTGGGTCTCGCGGTATCATTGCAGCACTGGGGTCAGATGGTAAGCCCTCCCGTATCGTAGTTATCTA
CACGACGGGGAGTCAGGCAACTATGGATGAACGAAATAGACAGATCGCTGAGATAGGTGCCTCACTGATT
AAGCATTGGTAA
